Addgene plasmid #246690: p3xFLAG-CMV-9-GPR124 ΔICD
Purpose: Expression vector for human GPR124 lacking the ICD, N-terminal 3xFLAG tag
Depositing lab: Calvin Kuo & Mario Vallon. Depositing organization: Stanford University. Publication: A RECK-WNT7 Receptor-Ligand Interaction Enables Isoform-Specific Regulation of Wnt Bioavailability. Vallon M, Yuki K, Nguyen TD, Chang J, Yuan J, Siepe D, Miao Y, Essler M, Noda M, Garcia KC, Kuo CJ. Cell Rep. 2018 Oct 9;25(2):339-349.e9. doi: 10.1016/j.celrep.2018.09.045. PubMed 30304675.
Backbone
  Vector backbone: p3xFLAG-CMV-9
  Vector type: Mammalian Expression
  Selectable markers: Neomycin (select with G418)
Growth in bacteria
  Bacterial resistance: Ampicillin, 100 μg/mL
  Growth temperature: 37°C
  Growth strain: DH5alpha
  Copy number: High Copy
Gene/Insert
  Gene/Insert name: GPR124 (alt names: ADGRA2; TEM5)
  Species: H. sapiens (human)
  Insert size (bp): 3135
  Mutation: Δaa 1078-1338
  Entrez Gene: ADGRA2 (a.k.a. GPR124, TEM5)
  Promoter: CMV
  Tag / fusion protein: 3xFLAG (N terminal on insert)
  Cloning method: Other
Terms and licenses: Academic/Nonprofit Terms; Industry Terms: Not Available to Industry
Depositor comments: Gene sourced from cDNA clone FLJ00170
How to cite: p3xFLAG-CMV-9-GPR124 ΔICD was a gift from Calvin Kuo & Mario Vallon (Addgene plasmid # 246690 ; http://n2t.net/addgene:246690 ; RRID:Addgene_246690)
