[The description below was written by a language model from this plasmid's Addgene catalogue record and pLannotate feature annotations shown in this document.]
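Description:
p3xFLAG-CMV-9-GPR124 ΔICD is a 9.5 kb mammalian expression plasmid built on the p3xFLAG-CMV-9 backbone. It is propagated in E. coli from a high-copy ColE1/pUC-type origin under ampicillin selection (β-lactamase with its own promoter). An f1 phage origin is also present, along with residual lac promoter/operator, lacZα and lacI fragments and a T7 promoter, which look like cloning-vector remnants rather than functional parts of the design. For selection in mammalian cells, an SV40 enhancer/early promoter drives a neomycin phosphotransferase gene terminated by an SV40 poly(A) signal, allowing G418 selection of stable transfectants. The adjacent ble gene and str fragment annotations probably reflect the Tn5-derived segment from which neo is commonly taken.

The payload is human GPR124 (ADGRA2, also called TEM5), an adhesion G protein-coupled receptor, carrying a deletion of amino acids 1078–1338 that removes the intracellular domain. The depositor notes that the gene came from cDNA clone FLJ00170. Transcription is driven by the CMV immediate-early enhancer and promoter and terminated by the human growth hormone poly(A) signal. Upstream of the receptor coding sequence, the vector supplies a preprotrypsin leader followed by a 3xFLAG epitope with an enterokinase cleavage site. The leader directs the protein into the secretory pathway, so the mature receptor should carry the tag at its extracellular N-terminus, which would permit anti-FLAG detection or immunoprecipitation.

The record describes the plasmid simply as an expression vector for the truncated receptor. The associated publication concerns RECK–WNT7 interaction and isoform-specific Wnt regulation, consistent with use as a deletion mutant for testing what the cytoplasmic tail contributes to GPR124 function.
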