Features (pLannotate 1.2.2; 23 found; start..end, strand, type, name):
    264..852     -  rep_origin     ori: high-copy-number ColE1/pMB1/pBR322/pUC origin of replication
   1023..1883    -  CDS            AmpR: β-lactamase; bla; confers resistance to ampicillin, carbenicillin, and related antibiotics
   1884..1988    -  promoter       AmpR promoter: bla
   2015..2487    +  rep_origin     f1 ori (sequence partly withheld): f1 bacteriophage origin of replication; arrow indicates direction of (+) strand synthesis
   2491..2645    -  CDS            lacZα (fragment): LacZα fragment of β-galactosidase; lacZ fragment
   2805..3184    +  enhancer       CMV enhancer: human cytomegalovirus immediate early enhancer
   3186..3385    +  promoter       CMV promoter: human cytomegalovirus (CMV) immediate early promoter
   3419..3463    +  CDS            preprotrypsin leader: leader sequence from mouse preprotrypsin
   3464..3529    +  CDS            3xFLAG: three tandem FLAG® epitope tags, followed by an enterokinase cleavage site
   3539..6727    +  CDS            ADGRA2 (fragment): AGRA2_HUMAN - Also known as GPR124 From Homo sapiens (Human).
   6690..7312    +  polyA_signal   hGH poly(A) signal: human growth hormone polyadenylation signal
   7341..7655    +  promoter       SV40 promoter: SV40 enhancer and early promoter
   7706..8497    +  CDS            neo: KKA2_KLEPN - Also known as kan, nptII. Experimental evidence at protein level: Swiss-Prot protein existence level 1. Resistance to kanamycin, neomycin, paromomycin, ribostamycin, butirosin and gentamicin B. From Klebsiella pneumoniae.
   8521..8898    +  CDS            ble: BLE_KLEPN - Experimental evidence at protein level: Swiss-Prot protein existence level 1. Binding protein with a strong affinity to the bleomycin family of antibiotics. Binds to CL990; an antimitotic-antibiotic compound. From Klebsiella pneumoniae.
   8940..8999    +  CDS            str (fragment): STR_KLEPN - Protein inferred from homology: Swiss-Prot protein existence level 3. The aminoglycoside phosphotransferases achieve inactivation of their antibiotic substrates by phosphorylation. From Klebsiella pneumoniae.
   9022..9045    -  rep_origin     CloDF13 ori (fragment): Plasmids containing the CloDF13 (CDF) origin of replication can be propagated in E. coli cells that contain additional plasmids with compatible origins.
   9046..9129    +  CDS            large T antigen (fragment): large T antigen from SV40 (simian virus 40)
   9152..9286    +  polyA_signal   SV40 poly(A) signal: SV40 polyadenylation signal
   9292..9310    -  promoter       T7 promoter: promoter for bacteriophage T7 RNA polymerase
   9348..9364    -  protein_bind   lac operator: The lac repressor binds to the lac operator to inhibit transcription in E. coli. This inhibition can be relieved by adding lactose or isopropyl-β-D-thiogalactopyranoside (IPTG). lac repressor encoded by lacI
   9372..9402    -  promoter       lac promoter: promoter for the E. coli lac operon
   9417..9438    -  protein_bind   CAP binding site: CAP binding activates transcription in the presence of cAMP. E. coli catabolite activator protein
   9451..81      -  CDS            lacI (fragment) (across the origin): lac repressor; lacI; The lac repressor binds to the lac operator to inhibit transcription in E. coli. This inhibition can be relieved by adding lactose or isopropyl-β-D-thiogalactopyranoside (IPTG).
>Addgene plasmid #246690 | p3xFLAG-CMV-9-GPR124 ΔICD | addgene full sequence | sequence record 495860 | Addgene NGS Result
TTCCAGTCGGGAAACCTGTCGTGCCAGCTGCATTAATGAATCGGCCAACGCGCGGGGAGAGGCGGTTTGC
GTATTGGGCGCTCTTCCGCTTCCTCGCTCACTGACTCGCTGCGCTCGGTCGTTCGGCTGCGGCGAGCGGT
ATCAGCTCACTCAAAGGCGGTAATACGGTTATCCACAGAATCAGGGGATAACGCAGGAAAGAACATGTGA
GCAAAAGGCCAGCAAAAGGCCAGGAACCGTAAAAAGGCCGCGTTGCTGGCGTTTTTCCATAGGCTCCGCC
CCCCTGACGAGCATCACAAAAATCGACGCTCAAGTCAGAGGTGGCGAAACCCGACAGGACTATAAAGATA
CCAGGCGTTTCCCCCTGGAAGCTCCCTCGTGCGCTCTCCTGTTCCGACCCTGCCGCTTACCGGATACCTG
TCCGCCTTTCTCCCTTCGGGAAGCGTGGCGCTTTCTCATAGCTCACGCTGTAGGTATCTCAGTTCGGTGT
AGGTCGTTCGCTCCAAGCTGGGCTGTGTGCACGAACCCCCCGTTCAGCCCGACCGCTGCGCCTTATCCGG
TAACTATCGTCTTGAGTCCAACCCGGTAAGACACGACTTATCGCCACTGGCAGCAGCCACTGGTAACAGG
ATTAGCAGAGCGAGGTATGTAGGCGGTGCTACAGAGTTCTTGAAGTGGTGGCCTAACTACGGCTACACTA
GAAGAACAGTATTTGGTATCTGCGCTCTGCTGAAGCCAGTTACCTTCGGAAAAAGAGTTGGTAGCTCTTG
ATCCGGCAAACAAACCACCGCTGGTAGCGGTGGTTTTTTTGTTTGCAAGCAGCAGATTACGCGCAGAAAA
AAAGGATCTCAAGAAGATCCTTTGATCTTTTCTACGGGGTCTGACGCTCAGTGGAACGAAAACTCACGTT
AAGGGATTTTGGTCATGAGATTATCAAAAAGGATCTTCACCTAGATCCTTTTAAATTAAAAATGAAGTTT
TAAATCAATCTAAAGTATATATGAGTAAACTTGGTCTGACAGTTACCAATGCTTAATCAGTGAGGCACCT
ATCTCAGCGATCTGTCTATTTCGTTCATCCATAGTTGCCTGACTCCCCGTCGTGTAGATAACTACGATAC
GGGAGGGCTTACCATCTGGCCCCAGTGCTGCAATGATACCGCGAGACCCACGCTCACCGGCTCCAGATTT
ATCAGCAATAAACCAGCCAGCCGGAAGGGCCGAGCGCAGAAGTGGTCCTGCAACTTTATCCGCCTCCATC
CAGTCTATTAATTGTTGCCGGGAAGCTAGAGTAAGTAGTTCGCCAGTTAATAGTTTGCGCAACGTTGTTG
CCATTGCTACAGGCATCGTGGTGTCACGCTCGTCGTTTGGTATGGCTTCATTCAGCTCCGGTTCCCAACG
ATCAAGGCGAGTTACATGATCCCCCATGTTGTGCAAAAAAGCGGTTAGCTCCTTCGGTCCTCCGATCGTT
GTCAGAAGTAAGTTGGCCGCAGTGTTATCACTCATGGTTATGGCAGCACTGCATAATTCTCTTACTGTCA
TGCCATCCGTAAGATGCTTTTCTGTGACTGGTGAGTACTCAACCAAGTCATTCTGAGAATAGTGTATGCG
GCGACCGAGTTGCTCTTGCCCGGCGTCAATACGGGATAATACCGCGCCACATAGCAGAACTTTAAAAGTG
CTCATCATTGGAAAACGTTCTTCGGGGCGAAAACTCTCAAGGATCTTACCGCTGTTGAGATCCAGTTCGA
TGTAACCCACTCGTGCACCCAACTGATCTTCAGCATCTTTTACTTTCACCAGCGTTTCTGGGTGAGCAAA
AACAGGAAGGCAAAATGCCGCAAAAAAGGGAATAAGGGCGACACGGAAATGTTGAATACTCATACTCTTC
CTTTTTCAATATTATTGAAGCATTTATCAGGGTTATTGTCTCATGAGCGGATACATATTTGAATGTATTT
AGAAAAATAAACAAATAGGGGTTCCGCGCACATTTCCCCGAAAAGTGCCACCTG
[124 nt withheld, positions 2015-2138]
C
[91 nt withheld, positions 2140-2230]
A
[49 nt withheld, positions 2232-2280]
CCTTTGACGTTGGAGTCCACGTTCTTTAAGAGTCCACTATTAAAGAAC
[33 nt withheld, positions 2329-2361]
ACCCTATCTCGGTCTATTCTTTTGATTTATAAGGGATTTTGCCGATTTCGGCCTATTGGTTAAAAAATGA
GCTGATTTAACAAAAATTTAACGCGAATTTTAACAAAATATTAACGCTTACAATTTCCATTCGCCATTCA
GGCTGCGCAACTGTTGGGAAGGGCGATCGGTGCGGGCCTCTTCGCTATTACGCCAGCTGGCGAAAGGGGG
ATGTGCTGCAAGGCGATTAAGTTGGGTAACGCCAGGGTTTTCCCAGTCACGACGTTGTAAAACGACGGCC
AGTGCCAAGCTGATCTATACATTGAATCAATATTGGCAATTAGCCATATTAGTCATTGGTTATATAGCAT
AAATCAATATTGGCTATTGGCCATTGCATACGTTGTATCTATATCATAATATGTACATTTATATTGGCTC
ATGTCCAATATGACCGCCATGTTGACATTGATTATTGACTAGTTATTAATAGTAATCAATTACGGGGTCA
TTAGTTCATAGCCCATATATGGAGTTCCGCGTTACATAACTTACGGTAAATGGCCCGCCTGGCTGACCGC
CCAACGACCCCCGCCCATTGACGTCAATAATGACGTATGTTCCCATAGTAACGCCAATAGGGACTTTCCA
TTGACGTCAATGGGTGGAGTATTTACGGTAAACTGCCCACTTGGCAGTACATCAAGTGTATCATATGCCA
AGTCCGCCCCCTATTGACGTCAATGACGGTAAATGGCCCGCCTGGCATTATGCCCAGTACATGACCTTAC
GGGACTTTCCTACTTGGCAGTACATCTACGTATTAGTCATCGCTATTACCATGGTGATGCGGTTTTGGCA
GTACACCAATGGGCGTGGATAGCGGTTTGACTCACGGGGATTTCCAAGTCTCCACCCCATTGACGTCAAT
GGGAGTTTGTTTTGGCACCAAAATCAACGGGACTTTCCAAAATGTCGTAATAACCCCGCCCCGTTGACGC
AAATGGGCGGTAGGCGTGTACGGTGGGAGGTCTATATAAGCAGAGCTCGTTTAGTGAACCGTCAGAATTA
ATTCACCATGTCTGCACTTCTGATCCTAGCTCTTGTTGGAGCTGCAGTTGCTGACTACAAAGACCATGAC
GGTGATTATAAAGATCATGACATCGATTACAAGGATGACGATGACAAGCTTGCGGCCGCGAATTCAGCGC
CCGGCTGCCCGCTATCCATCCGCAGCTGCAAGTGCTCGGGGGAGCGGCCCAAGGGGCTGAGCGGCGGCGT
CCCTGGCCCGGCTCGGCGGAGGGTGGTGTGCAGCGGCGGGGACCTCCCGGAGCCTCCCGAGCCCGGCCTT
CTGCCTAACGGCACCGTTACCCTGCTCTTGAGCAATAACAAGATCACGGGGCTCCGCAATGGCTCCTTCC
TGGGACTGTCACTGCTGGAGAAGCTGGACCTGAGGAACAACATCATCAGCACAGTGCAGCCGGGCGCCTT
CCTGGGCCTGGGGGAGCTGAAGCGTTTAGATCTCTCCAACAACCGGATTGGCTGTCTCACCTCCGAGACC
TTCCAGGGCCTCCCCAGGCTTCTCCGACTAAACATATCTGGAAACATCTTCTCCAGTCTGCAACCTGGGG
TCTTTGATGAGCTGCCAGCCCTTAAGGTTGTGGACTTGGGCACCGAGTTCCTGACCTGTGACTGCCACCT
GCGCTGGCTGCTGCCCTGGGCCCAGAATCGCTCCCTGCAGCTGTCGGAACACACGCTCTGTGCTTACCCC
AGTGCCCTGCATGCTCAGGCCCTGGGCAGCCTCCAGGAGGCCCAGCTCTGCTGCGAGGGGGCCCTGGAGC
TGCACACACACCACCTCATCCCGTCCCTACGCCAAGTGGTGTTCCAGGGGGATCGGCTGCCCTTCCAGTG
CTCTGCCAGCTACCTGGGCAACGACACCCGCATCCGCTGGTACCACAACCGAGCCCCTGTGGAGGGTGAT
GAGCAGGCGGGCATCCTCCTGGCCGAGAGCCTCATCCACGACTGCACCTTCATCACCAGTGAGCTGACGC
TGTCTCACATCGGCGTGTGGGCCTCAGGCGAGTGGGAGTGCACCGTGTCCATGGCCCAAGGCAACGCCAG
CAAGAAGGTGGAGATCGTGGTGCTGGAGACCTCTGCCTCCTACTGCCCCGCCGAGCGTGTTGCCAACAAC
CGCGGGGACTTCAGGTGGCCCCGAACTCTGGCTGGCATCACAGCCTACCAGTCCTGCCTGCAGTATCCCT
TCACCTCAGTGCCCCTGGGCGGGGGTGCCCCGGGCACCCGAGCCTCCCGCCGGTGTGACCGTGCCGGCCG
CTGGGAGCCAGGGGACTACTCCCACTGTCTCTACACCAACGACATCACCAGGGTGCTGTACACCTTCGTG
CTGATGCCCATCAATGCCTCCAATGCGCTGACCCTGGCTCACCAGCTGCGCGTGTACACAGCCGAGGCCG
CTAGCTTTTCAGACATGATGGATGTAGTCTATGTGGCTCAGATGATCCAGAAATTTTTGGGTTATGTCGA
CCAGATCAAAGAGCTGGTAGAGGTGATGGTGGACATGGCCAGCAACCTGATGCTGGTGGACGAGCACCTG
CTGTGGCTGGCCCAGCGCGAGGACAAGGCCTGCAGCCGCATCGTGGGTGCCCTGGAGCGCATTGGGGGGG
CCGCCCTCAGCCCCCATGCCCAGCACATCTCAGTGAATGCGAGGAACGTGGCATTGGAGGCCTACCTCAT
CAAGCCGCACAGCTACGTGGGCCTGACCTGCACAGCCTTCCAGAGGAGGGAGGGAGGGGTGCCGGGCACA
CGGCCAGGAAGCCCTGGCCAGAACCCCCCACCTGAGCCCGAGCCCCCAGCTGACCAGCAGCTCCGCTTCC
GCTGCACCACCGGGAGGCCCAATGTTTCTCTGTCGTCCTTCCACATCAAGAACAGCGTGGCCCTGGCCTC
CATCCAGCTGCCCCCGAGTCTATTCTCATCCCTTCCGGCTGCCCTGGCTCCCCCGGTGCCCCCAGACTGC
ACCCTGCAACTGCTCGTCTTCCGAAATGGCCGCCTCTTCCACAGCCACAGCAACACCTCCCGCCCTGGAG
CTGCTGGGCCTGGCAAGAGGCGTGGCGTGGCCACCCCCGTCATCTTCGCAGGAACCAGTGGCTGTGGCGT
GGGAAACCTGACAGAGCCAGTGGCCGTTTCGCTGCGGCACTGGGCTGAGGGAGCCGAACCTGTGGCCGCT
TGGTGGAGCCAGGAGGGGCCCGGGGAGGCTGGGGGCTGGACCTCGGAGGGCTGCCAGCTCCGCTCCAGCC
AGCCCAATGTCAGCGCCCTGCACTGCCAGCACTTGGGCAATGTGGCCGTGCTCATGGAGCTGAGCGCCTT
TCCCAGGGAGGTGGGGGGCGCCGGGGCAGGGCTGCACCCCGTGGTATACCCCTGCACGGCCTTGCTGCTG
CTCTGCCTCTTCGCCACCATCATCACCTACATCCTCAACCACAGCTCCATCCGTGTGTCCCGGAAAGGCT
GGCACATGCTGCTGAACTTGTGCTTCCACATAGCCATGACCTCTGCTGTCTTTGCGGGGGGCATCACACT
CACCAACTACCAGATGGTCTGCCAGGCGGTGGGCATCACCCTGCACTACTCCTCCCTATCCACGCTGCTC
TGGATGGGCGTGAAGGCGCGAGTGCTCCATAAGGAGCTCACCTGGAGGGCACCCCCTCCGCAAGAAGGGG
ACCCCGCTCTGCCTACTCCCAGTCCTATGCTCCGGTTCTATTTGATCGCTGGAGGGATTCCACTCATTAT
CTGTGGCATCACAGCTGCAGTCAACATCCACAACTACCGGGACCACAGCCCCTACTGCTGGCTGGTGTGG
CGTCCAAGCCTTGGCGCCTTCTACATCCCTGTGGCTTTGATTCTGCTCATCACCTGGATCTATTTCCTGT
GCGCCGGGCTACGCTTACGGGGTCCTCTGGCACAGAACCCCAAGGCGGGCAACAGCAGGGCCTCCCTGGA
GGCAGGGGAGGAGCTGAGGGGTTCCACCAGGCTCAGGGGCAGCGGCCCCCTCCTGAGTGACTCAGGTTCC
CTTCTTGCTACTGGGAGCGCGCGAGTGGGGACGCCCGGGCCCCCGGAGGATGGTGACAGCCTCTATTCTC
CGGGAGTCCAGCTAGGGGCGCTGGTGACCACGCACTTCCTGTACTTGGCCATGTGGGCCTGCGGGGCTCT
GGCAGTGTCCCAGCGCTGGCTGCCCCGGGTGGTGTGCAGCTGCTTGTACGGGGTGGCAGCCTCCGCCCTG
GGCCTCTTCGTCTTCACTCACCACTGTGCCAGGCGGAGGGACGTGAGATAAGGATCCCGGGTGGCATCCC
TGTGACCCCTCCCCAGTGCCTCTCCTGGCCCTGGAAGTTGCCACTCCAGTGCCCACCAGCCTTGTCCTAA
TAAAATTAAGTTGCATCATTTTGTCTGACTAGGTGTCCTTCTATAATATTATGGGGTGGAGGGGGGTGGT
ATGGAGCAAGGGGCAAGTTGGGAAGACAACCTGTAGGGCCTGCGGGGTCTATTGGGAACCAAGCTGGAGT
GCAGTGGCACAATCTTGGCTCACTGCAATCTCCGCCTCCTGGGTTCAAGCGATTCTCCTGCCTCAGCCTC
CCGAGTTGTTGGGATTCCAGGCATGCATGACCAGGCTCAGCTAATTTTTGTTTTTTTGGTAGAGACGGGG
TTTCACCATATTGGCCAGGCTGGTCTCCAACTCCTAATCTCAGGTGATCTACCCACCTTGGCCTCCCAAA
TTGCTGGGATTACAGGCGTGAACCACTGCTCCCTTCCCTGTCCTTCTGATTTTAAAATAACTATACCAGC
AGGAGGACGTCCAGACACAGCATAGGCTACCTGGCCATGCCCAACCGGTGGGACATTTGAGTTGCTTGCT
TGGCACTGTCCTCTCATGCGTTGGGTCCACTCAGTAGATGCCTGTTGAATTGGGTACGCGGCCAGCTTGG
CTGTGGAATGTGTGTCAGTTAGGGTGTGGAAAGTCCCCAGGCTCCCCAGCAGGCAGAAGTATGCAAAGCA
TGCATCTCAATTAGTCAGCAACCAGGTGTGGAAAGTCCCCAGGCTCCCCAGCAGGCAGAAGTATGCAAAG
CATGCATCTCAATTAGTCAGCAACCATAGTCCCGCCCCTAACTCCGCCCATCCCGCCTCCGCTAACTCCG
CCCAGTTCCGCCCATTCTCCGCCCCATGGCTGACTAATTTTTTTTATTTATGCAGGCCGAGGCCGCCTCG
GCCTCTGAGCTATTCCAGAAGTAGTGAGGAGGCTTTTTTGGAGGAATTGATCAGCTTGGGATCTGATCAA
GAGACAGGATGAGGATCGTTTCGCATGATTGAACAAGATGGATTGCACGCAGGTTCTCCGGCTGCTTGGG
TGGAGAGGCTATTCGGCTATGACTGGGCACAACAGACAATCGGCTGCTCTGATGCCGCCGTGTTCCGGCT
GTCAGCGCAGGGGCGCCCGGTTCTTTTTGTCAAGACCGACCTGTCCGGTGCCCTGAATGAACTGCAGGAC
GAGGCAGCGCGGCTATCGTGGCTGGCCACGACGGGCGTTCCTTGCGCAGCTGTGCTCGACGTTGTCACTG
AAGCGGGAAGGGACTGGCTGCTATTGGGCGAAGTGCCGGGGCAGGATCTCCTGTCATCTCACCTTGCTCC
TGCCGAGAAAGTATCCATCATGGCTGATGCAATGCGGCGGCTGCATACGCTTGATCCGGCTACCTGCCCA
TTCGACCACCAAGCGAAACATCGCATCGAGCGAGCACGTACTCGGATGGAAGCCGGTCTTGTCGATCAGG
ATGATCTGGACGAAGAGCATCAGGGGCTCGCGCCAGCCGAACTGTTCGCCAGGCTCAAGGCGCGCATGCC
CGACGGCGAGGATCTCGTCGTGACCCATGGCGATGCCTGCTTGCCGAATATCATGGTGGAAAATGGCCGC
TTTTCTGGATTCATCGACTGTGGCCGGCTGGGTGTGGCGGACCGCTATCAGGACATAGCGTTGGCTACCC
GTGATATTGCTGAAGAGCTTGGCGGCGAATGGGCTGACCGCTTCCTCGTGCTTTACGGTATCGCCGCTCC
CGATTCGCAGCGCATCGCCTTCTATCGCCTTCTTGACGAGTTCTTCTGAGCGGGACTCTGGGGTTCGAAA
TGACCGACCAAGCGACGCCCAACCTGCCATCACGAGATTTCGATTCCACCGCCGCCTTCTATGAAAGGTT
GGGCTTCGGAATCGTTTTCCGGGACGCCGGCTGGATGATCCTCCAGCGCGGGGATCTCATGCTGGAGTTC
TTCGCCCACCCCGGGCTCGATCCCCTCGCGAGTTGGTTCAGCTGCTGCCTGAGGCTGGACGACCTCGCGG
AGTTCTACCGGCAGTGCAAATCCGTCGGCATCCAGGAAACCAGCAGCGGCTATCCGCGCATCCATGCCCC
CGAACTGCAGGAGTGGGGAGGCACGATGGCCGCTTTGGTCGACCCGGACGGGACGCTCCTGCGCCTGATA
CAGAACGAATTGCTTGCAGGCATCTCATGAGTGTGTCTTCCCGTTTTCCGCCTGAGGTCACTGCGTGGAT
GGAGCGCTGGCGCCTGCTGCGCGACGGCGAGCTGCTCACCACCCACTCGCCAAGCTGGAACCGTAAAAAG
GCCGCGTTGCTGGCGTTTTTCCATAGGCTCCGCCGATCATAATCAGCCATACCACATTTGTAGAGGTTTT
ACTTGCTTTAAAAAACCTCCCACACCTCCCCCTGAACCTGAAACATAAAATGAATGCAATTGTTGTTGTT
AACTTGTTTATTGCAGCTTATAATGGTTACAAATAAAGCAATAGCATCACAAATTTCACAAATAAAGCAT
TTTTTTCACTGCATTCTAGTTGTGGTTTGTCCAAACTCATCAATGTATCTTATCATGTCTGGATCAATTC
CCTATAGTGAGTCGTATTAAATTCGTAATCATGTCATAGCTGTTTCCTGTGTGAAATTGTTATCCGCTCA
CAATTCCACACAACATACGAGCCGGAAGCATAAAGTGTAAAGCCTGGGGTGCCTAATGAGTGAGCTAACT
CACATTAATTGCGTTGCGCTCACTGCCCGCT
